Addgene plasmid #177638: pZS202
Purpose: In vitro transcription of Patiria miniata Frizzled 1
Depositing lab: Iain Cheeseman. Depositing organization: Whitehead Institute for Biomedical Research. Publication: Polarized Dishevelled dissolution and reassembly drives embryonic axis specification in sea star oocytes. Swartz SZ, Tan TH, Perillo M, Fakhri N, Wessel GM, Wikramanayake AH, Cheeseman IM. Curr Biol. 2021 Dec 20;31(24):5633-5641.e4. doi: 10.1016/j.cub.2021.10.022. Epub 2021 Nov 4. PubMed 34739818.
Backbone
  Vector backbone: pCS2+8
  Vector type: in vitro transcription
Growth in bacteria
  Bacterial resistance: Ampicillin, 100 μg/mL
  Growth temperature: 37°C
  Growth strain: DH5alpha
  Copy number: High Copy
Gene/Insert
  Gene/Insert name: Frizzled 1
  Species: Patiria miniata
  Tag / fusion protein: GFP (C terminal on insert)
  Cloning method: Restriction Enzyme; 5′ cloning site unknown (unknown if destroyed)
Terms and licenses: Academic/Nonprofit Terms; Industry Terms: Not Available to Industry
How to cite: pZS202 was a gift from Iain Cheeseman (Addgene plasmid # 177638 ; http://n2t.net/addgene:177638 ; RRID:Addgene_177638)
