[The description below was written by a language model from this plasmid's Addgene catalogue record and pLannotate feature annotations shown in this document.]
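Description:
pZS202 is a 6.5 kb in vitro transcription plasmid built on the pCS2+8 backbone and carrying the Frizzled 1 coding sequence from the sea star Patiria miniata, fused at its C terminus to GFP. It is propagated in E. coli as a high-copy plasmid through a ColE1/pUC-type origin and selected with ampicillin via the β-lactamase gene and its native promoter. An f1 phage origin and remnants of the lac region (lacZα and lacI fragments, lac promoter, operator and CAP site) are backbone leftovers with no evident role in the construct's use.

The expression cassette follows the usual pCS2 layout. A simian cytomegalovirus IE94 enhancer/promoter is followed by an SP6 phage promoter, then the Frizzled 1 open reading frame, then GFP, with an SV40 polyadenylation signal downstream. The automated annotation labels the insert as a fragment of Xenopus laevis fzd1. This reflects homology-based matching to the closest database entry, a Wnt receptor of the Frizzled family, whereas the catalogue entry gives the species as Patiria miniata. T7 (partial) and T3 promoters lie downstream of the insert in the opposite orientation, where they could in principle drive antisense transcription. The cloning sites used for the insert are not recorded.

The stated purpose is in vitro transcription, for which SP6 polymerase would produce sense mRNA encoding the Frizzled 1-GFP fusion. The associated work concerns Dishevelled and embryonic axis specification in sea star oocytes, which suggests the fluorescent fusion was used to follow the receptor there, although the record does not describe the delivery method. The IE94 promoter would also allow direct expression from the plasmid in animal cells.
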