Features (pLannotate 1.2.2; 16 found; start..end, strand, type, name):
    162..750     -  rep_origin     ori: high-copy-number ColE1/pMB1/pBR322/pUC origin of replication
    921..1781    -  CDS            AmpR: β-lactamase; bla; confers resistance to ampicillin, carbenicillin, and related antibiotics
   1782..1886    -  promoter       AmpR promoter: bla
   1939..2367    -  rep_origin     f1 ori (sequence partly withheld): f1 bacteriophage origin of replication; arrow indicates direction of (+) strand synthesis
   2372..2438    -  CDS            lacZα (fragment): LacZα fragment of β-galactosidase; lacZ fragment
   2445..3422    +  promoter       CMV IE94 promoter: enhancer/promoter region of simian cytomegalovirus major immediate early transcription unit IE94
   3457..3475    +  promoter       SP6 promoter: promoter for bacteriophage SP6 RNA polymerase
   3635..5191    +  CDS            fzd1 (fragment): FZD1_XENLA - Also known as fz1. Experimental evidence at protein level: Swiss-Prot protein existence level 1. Receptor for Wnt proteins. Functions in the canonical Wnt/beta-catenin signaling pathway (PubMed:10969734). The canonical Wnt/beta-catenin signaling pathway leads to the activation of disheveled proteins, inhibition of GSK-3 kinase, nuclear accumulation of beta-catenin and activation of Wnt target genes (PubMed:10969734). A second signaling pathway involving PKC and calcium fluxes has been seen for some family members, but it is not yet clear if it represents a distinct pathway or if i
   5213..5928    +  CDS            GFP (fragment): Aequoria victoria green fluorescent protein
   5958..5975    -  promoter       T7 promoter (fragment): promoter for bacteriophage T7 RNA polymerase
   5980..6114    -  polyA_signal   SV40 poly(A) signal: SV40 polyadenylation signal
   6227..6245    -  promoter       T3 promoter: promoter for bacteriophage T3 RNA polymerase
   6290..6306    -  protein_bind   lac operator: The lac repressor binds to the lac operator to inhibit transcription in E. coli. This inhibition can be relieved by adding lactose or isopropyl-β-D-thiogalactopyranoside (IPTG). lac repressor encoded by lacI
   6314..6344    -  promoter       lac promoter: promoter for the E. coli lac operon
   6359..6380    -  protein_bind   CAP binding site: CAP binding activates transcription in the presence of cAMP. E. coli catabolite activator protein
   6393..6485    -  CDS            lacI (fragment): lac repressor; lacI; The lac repressor binds to the lac operator to inhibit transcription in E. coli. This inhibition can be relieved by adding lactose or isopropyl-β-D-thiogalactopyranoside (IPTG).
>Addgene plasmid #177638 | pZS202 | addgene full sequence | sequence record 348524 | Addgene NGS Result
GACTCGCTGCGCTCGGTCGTTCGGCTGCGGCGAGCGGTATCAGCTCACTCAAAGGCGGTAATACGGTTAT
CCACAGAATCAGGGGATAACGCAGGAAAGAACATGTGAGCAAAAGGCCAGCAAAAGGCCAGGAACCGTAA
AAAGGCCGCGTTGCTGGCGTTTTTCCATAGGCTCCGCCCCCCTGACGAGCATCACAAAAATCGACGCTCA
AGTCAGAGGTGGCGAAACCCGACAGGACTATAAAGATACCAGGCGTTTCCCCCTGGAAGCTCCCTCGTGC
GCTCTCCTGTTCCGACCCTGCCGCTTACCGGATACCTGTCCGCCTTTCTCCCTTCGGGAAGCGTGGCGCT
TTCTCATAGCTCACGCTGTAGGTATCTCAGTTCGGTGTAGGTCGTTCGCTCCAAGCTGGGCTGTGTGCAC
GAACCCCCCGTTCAGCCCGACCGCTGCGCCTTATCCGGTAACTATCGTCTTGAGTCCAACCCGGTAAGAC
ACGACTTATCGCCACTGGCAGCAGCCACTGGTAACAGGATTAGCAGAGCGAGGTATGTAGGCGGTGCTAC
AGAGTTCTTGAAGTGGTGGCCTAACTACGGCTACACTAGAAGAACAGTATTTGGTATCTGCGCTCTGCTG
AAGCCAGTTACCTTCGGAAAAAGAGTTGGTAGCTCTTGATCCGGCAAACAAACCACCGCTGGTAGCGGTG
GTTTTTTTGTTTGCAAGCAGCAGATTACGCGCAGAAAAAAAGGATCTCAAGAAGATCCTTTGATCTTTTC
TACGGGGTCTGACGCTCAGTGGAACGAAAACTCACGTTAAGGGATTTTGGTCATGAGATTATCAAAAAGG
ATCTTCACCTAGATCCTTTTAAATTAAAAATGAAGTTTTAAATCAATCTAAAGTATATATGAGTAAACTT
GGTCTGACAGTTACCAATGCTTAATCAGTGAGGCACCTATCTCAGCGATCTGTCTATTTCGTTCATCCAT
AGTTGCCTGACTCCCCGTCGTGTAGATAACTACGATACGGGAGGGCTTACCATCTGGCCCCAGTGCTGCA
ATGATACCGCGAGACCCACGCTCACCGGCTCCAGATTTATCAGCAATAAACCAGCCAGCCGGAAGGGCCG
AGCGCAGAAGTGGTCCTGCAACTTTATCCGCCTCCATCCAGTCTATTAATTGTTGCCGGGAAGCTAGAGT
AAGTAGTTCGCCAGTTAATAGTTTGCGCAACGTTGTTGCCATTGCTACAGGCATCGTGGTGTCACGCTCG
TCGTTTGGTATGGCTTCATTCAGCTCCGGTTCCCAACGATCAAGGCGAGTTACATGATCCCCCATGTTGT
GCAAAAAAGCGGTTAGCTCCTTCGGTCCTCCGATCGTTGTCAGAAGTAAGTTGGCCGCAGTGTTATCACT
CATGGTTATGGCAGCACTGCATAATTCTCTTACTGTCATGCCATCCGTAAGATGCTTTTCTGTGACTGGT
GAGTACTCAACCAAGTCATTCTGAGAATAGTGTATGCGGCGACCGAGTTGCTCTTGCCCGGCGTCAATAC
GGGATAATACCGCGCCACATAGCAGAACTTTAAAAGTGCTCATCATTGGAAAACGTTCTTCGGGGCGAAA
ACTCTCAAGGATCTTACCGCTGTTGAGATCCAGTTCGATGTAACCCACTCGTGCACCCAACTGATCTTCA
GCATCTTTTACTTTCACCAGCGTTTCTGGGTGAGCAAAAACAGGAAGGCAAAATGCCGCAAAAAAGGGAA
TAAGGGCGACACGGAAATGTTGAATACTCATACTCTTCCTTTTTCAATATTATTGAAGCATTTATCAGGG
TTATTGTCTCATGAGCGGATACATATTTGAATGTATTTAGAAAAATAAACAAATAGGGGTTCCGCGCACA
TTTCCCCGAAAAGTGCCACCTAAATTGTAAGCGTTAATATTTTGTTAAAATTCGCGTTAAATTTTTGTTA
AATCAGCTCATTTTTTAACCAATAGGCCGAAATCGGCAAAATCCCTTATAAATCAAAAGAATAGACCGAG
ATAGGGT
[37 nt withheld, positions 2038-2074]
AAAGAACGTGGACTCCAACGTCAAAGG
[49 nt withheld, positions 2102-2150]
T
[91 nt withheld, positions 2152-2242]
G
[124 nt withheld, positions 2244-2367]
CCCATTCGCCATTCAGGCTGCGCAACTGTTGGGAAGGGCGATCGGTGCGGGCCTCTTCGCTATTACGCCA
GTCGACCGCCAATTCAATATGGCGTATATGGACTCATGCCAATTCAATATGGTGGATCTGGACCTGTGCC
AATTCAATATGGCGTATATGGACTCGTGCCAATTCAATATGGTGGATCTGGACCCCAGCCAATTCAATAT
GGCGGACTTGGCACCATGCCAATTCAATATGGCGGACCTGGCACTGTGCCAACTGGGGAGGGGTCTACTT
GGCACGGTGCCAAGTTTGAGGAGGGGTCTTGGCCCTGTGCCAAGTCCGCCATATTGAATTGGCATGGTGC
CAATAATGGCGGCCATATTGGCTATATGCCAGGATCAATATATAGGCAATATCCAATATGGCCCTATGCC
AATATGGCTATTGGCCAGGTTCAATACTATGTATTGGCCCTATGCCATATAGTATTCCATATATGGGTTT
TCCTATTGACGTAGATAGCCCCTCCCAATGGGCGGTCCCATATACCATATATGGGGCTTCCTAATACCGC
CCATAGCCACTCCCCCATTGACGTCAATGGTCTCTATATATGGTCTTTCCTATTGACGTCATATGGGCGG
TCCTATTGACGTATATGGCGCCTCCCCCATTGACGTCAATTACGGTAAATGGCCCGCCTGGCTCAATGCC
CATTGACGTCAATAGGACCACCCACCATTGACGTCAATGGGATGGCTCATTGCCCATTCATATCCGTTCT
CACGCCCCCTATTGACGTCAATGACGGTAAATGGCCCACTTGGCAGTACATCAATATCTATTAATAGTAA
CTTGGCAAGTACATTACTATTGGAAGTACGCCAGGGTACATTGGCAGTACTCCCATTGACGTCAATGGCG
GTAAATGGCCCGCGATGGCTGCCAAGTACATCCCCATTGACGTCAATGGGGAGGGGCAATGACGCAAATG
GGCGTTCCATTGACGTAAATGGGCGGTAGGCGTGCCTAATGGGAGGTCTATATAAGCAATGCTCGTTTAG
GGAACCGCCATTCTGCCTGGGGACGTCGGAGCAAGCTTGATTTAGGTGACACTATAGAATACAAGCTACT
TGTTCTTTTTGCAGGATCCACTAGTGGCGCGCCATGGCGTTGAGAACCGGAGGAATTTTGCCGGATTTCA
CGGCCCACACCGTTGCGATCGTCGTCGTTTTCCTGTGCACACTCTCTGCGGTCGAATGTCAAATCGGCAG
CATATCGTACGGTCGTTGCGAGCCCATAACCATTCCGCTGTGCCAAGATGTCCCTTACAACGAGACGATC
ATGCCGAACTTACTCAACCACAACAGACAGGAGGAAGCCGGCTTGGAGGTCCACCAGTTTTACCCGCTTG
TCAAGGTGCAGTGCTCGGTGGATCTGAAGTATTTCTTGTGCTCCATGTACGCTCCGTTCTGTGCCAGGAT
CCCGGACCACCCCGCCCTGCAGCCCTGCCGATCGCTCTGCCTCAGCGCCCGTAGCGGCTGCGAGGAACTC
ATGAACAAATTTGGCTTCTCTTGGCCGGCAAGCCTGGACTGCGACCAATTCCCCGAATCTGGACTGTGCT
TTGATCGCAATCGCACAACGGATAAGTTCACTGTTCCTCCCACAACACCACCCAATGTGACCAAGCTTCC
CGCTACCACCTCCACCAAAAAGGACATCCCTTTCTCTTGTCCCAAGGAACTCATGGTGAATGCGGATTGG
GAATACGAATTCTTGGGTCAGAAGAATTGCGGGGCCCCTTGCCATATGTACTTCAACAACACCAGCGAAC
AGAGATTTGCTCGCATTTGGATCGGGTCCTGGGCATTCCTGTGCGCAGTTTCATCCCTCTTTACCGTCTT
GACATTTCTGATTGACCGGACCCGGTTTAAGTACCCAGAGCGCCCGATCATCTTTCTCTCTGGATGCTAC
TTCGTCATCTCCGTTGTCTACATCAGTGGATTTTTCCTGGCCGACAAAGTTTCTTGCAACAAGCCGACTG
CTCCTGGAAGACTCTGGACCTTGACTCAAGGAGCCAAGCGGGAAGGATGCACCATTCTCTTCATGTTGCT
GTACTACTTCCGAATGGCTTCATCGTTGTGGTGGGTCATCCTCAGCTTGACATGGTTCCTGGCGGCTGGA
ATGAAATGGGGGCACGAGGCCATCGAGCGCAACTCGCAGTATTTCCACTTCGCTGCCTGGTCCATACCTG
CCATCAAGACCATCATAATTCTTGCAGTGGGAGAAATTGATGGAGACCCCTTGGCAGGCGTCTGCTACAC
TGGAGTCTCGAACATCAACGCCCTGCGAGGATTTGTCCTCGCGCCCCTCTTTGTCTACCTGATCATCGGC
TCCATATTTCTGCTCACGGGATTTATCGCTCTGTTCCGCATCAGAACTTTCATGAAGCAGGACGGGAACA
AGACAGACAAACTTGAGAAGCTGATGATGCGCATTGGGCTCTTCTCTGTGCTGTACACACTCCCCGCCTC
GGTTGTGATTGGATGCTATTTCTATGAGCAGGCCAACCATGCCCGTTGGCAAGCACATTGGATAAAGCAA
AACTGTAACCAGTACGGCTTCTCCTGCTCTGATCCTATTACTAACCTACAAATTCCTAACCTACACCTAT
CCTATCCGGACTTTCTAGTCTACATGATCAAATATCTCATGCTCTTGGTCGTTGGGATCACGAGCGGAGT
TTGGATTTGGTCAGGGAAGACTGTCCGGTCGTGGTCAATATTTTACAGCAGAATCTGCTCGATATTTCAG
CCAAAACAACCACCCACAAACGTAGCGATCGCCGGACATCGATTGATGAGTAAAGGAGAAGAACTTTTCA
CTGGAGTTGTCCCAATTCTTGTTGAATTAGATGGTGATGTTAATGGGCACAAATTTTCTGTCAGTGGAGA
GGGTGAAGGTGATGCAACATACGGAAAACTTACCCTTAAATTTATTTGCACTACTGGAAAACTACCTGTT
CCATGGCCAACACTTGTCACTACTCTCACTTATGGTGTTCAATGCTTTTCAAGATACCCAGATCATATGA
AACGGCATGACTTTTTCAAGAGTGCCATGCCCGAAGGTTATGTACAGGAAAGAACTATATTTTTCAAAGA
TGACGGGAACTACAAGACACGTGCTGAAGTCAAGTTTGAAGGTGATACCCTTGTTAATAGAATCGAGTTA
AAAGGTATTGATTTTAAAGAAGATGGAAACATTCTTGGACACAAATTGGAATACAACTATAACTCACACA
ATGTATACATCATGGCAGACAAACAAAAGAATGGAATCAAAGTTAACTTCAAAATTAGACACAACATTGA
AGATGGAAGCGTTCAACTAGCAGACCATTATCAACAAAATACTCCAATTGGCGATGGCCCTGTCCTTTTA
CCAGACAACCATTACCTGTCCACACAATCTGCCCTTTCGAAAGATCCCAACGAAAAGAGAGACCACATGG
TCCTTCTTGAGTTTGTAACAGCTGCTGGGATTACACATGGCATGGATGAACTATACAAATAAGAATTCAA
GGCCTCTCGAGCCTCTAGAACTATAGTGAGTCGTATTACGTAGATCCAGACATGATAAGATACATTGATG
AGTTTGGACAAACCACAACTAGAATGCAGTGAAAAAAATGCTTTATTTGTGAAATTTGTGATGCTATTGC
TTTATTTGTAACCATTATAAGCTGCAATAAACAAGTTAACAACAACAATTGCATTCATTTTATGTTTCAG
GTTCAGGGGGAGGTGTGGGAGGTTTTTTAATTCGCGGCCGCGGCGCCAATGCATTGGGCCCGGTACCCAG
CTTTTGTTCCCTTTAGTGAGGGTTAATTGCGCGCTTGGCGTAATCATGGTCATAGCTGTTTCCTGTGTGA
AATTGTTATCCGCTCACAATTCCACACAACATACGAGCCGGGAGCATAAAGTGTAAAGCCTGGGGTGCCT
AATGAGTGAGCTAACTCACATTAATTGCGTTGCGCTCACTGCCCGCTTTCCAGTCGGGAAACCTGTCGTG
CCAGCTGCATTAATGAATCGGCCAACGCGCGGGGAGAGGCGGTTTGCGTATTGGGCGCTCTTCCGCTTCC
TCGCTCACT
